>Addgene plasmid #228717 | pEJS2696-CMV-Nme2SmuCas9-D56R | addgene full sequence | sequence record 454003 | Addgene NGS Result
AGAGCTGGTTTAGTGAACCGTCAGATCCGCTAGAGATCCGCGGCCGCTAATACGACTCACTATAGGGAGA
GCCGCCACCATGAAACGGACAGCCGACGGAAGCGAGTTCGAGTCACCAAAGAAGAAGCGGAAAGTCGAAG
ATATGGCCGCCTTCAAGCCTAACCCAATCAATTACATCCTGGGACTGGACATCGGAATCGCATCCGTGGG
ATGGGCTATGGTGGAGATCGACGAGGAGGAGAATCCTATCCGGCTGATCGATCTGGGCGTGAGAGTGTTT
GAGAGGGCCGAGGTGCCAAAGACCGGCCGTTCTCTGGCTATGGCCCGGAGACTGGCACGGAGCGTGAGGC
GCCTGACACGGAGAAGGGCACACAGGCTGCTGAGGGCACGCCGGCTGCTGAAGAGAGAGGGCGTGCTGCA
GGCAGCAGACTTCGATGAGAATGGCCTGATCAAGAGCCTGCCAAACACCCCCTGGCAGCTGAGAGCAGCC
GCCCTGGACAGGAAGCTGACACCACTGGAGTGGTCTGCCGTGCTGCTGCACCTGATCAAGCACCGCGGCT
ACCTGAGCCAGCGGAAGAACGAGGGAGAGACAGCAGACAAGGAGCTGGGCGCCCTGCTGAAGGGAGTGGC
CAACAATGCCCACGCCCTGCAGACCGGCGATTTCAGGACACCTGCCGAGCTGGCCCTGAATAAGTTTGAG
AAGGAGTCCGGCCACATCAGAAACCAGAGGGGCGACTATAGCCACACCTTCTCCCGCAAGGATCTGCAGG
CCGAGCTGATCCTGCTGTTCGAGAAGCAGAAGGAGTTTGGCAATCCACACGTGAGCGGAGGCCTGAAGGA
GGGAATCGAGACCCTGCTGATGACACAGAGGCCTGCCCTGTCCGGCGACGCAGTGCAGAAGATGCTGGGA
CACTGCACCTTCGAGCCTGCAGAGCCAAAGGCCGCCAAGAACACCTACACAGCCGAGCGGTTTATCTGGC
TGACAAAGCTGAACAATCTGAGAATCCTGGAGCAGGGATCCGAGAGGCCACTGACCGACACAGAGAGGGC
CACCCTGATGGATGAGCCTTACCGGAAGTCTAAGCTGACATATGCCCAGGCCAGAAAGCTGCTGGGCCTG
GAGGACACCGCCTTCTTTAAGGGCCTGAGATACGGCAAGGATAATGCCGAGGCCTCCACACTGATGGAGA
TGAAGGCCTATCACGCCATCTCTCGCGCCCTGGAGAAGGAGGGCCTGAAGGACAAGAAGTCCCCCCTGAA
CCTGAGCTCCGAGCTGCAGGATGAGATCGGCACCGCCTTCTCTCTGTTTAAGACCGACGAGGATATCACA
GGCCGCCTGAAGGACAGGGTGCAGCCTGAGATCCTGGAGGCCCTGCTGAAGCACATCTCTTTCGATAAGT
TTGTGCAGATCAGCCTGAAGGCCCTGAGAAGGATCGTGCCACTGATGGAGCAGGGCAAGCGGTACGACGA
GGCCTGCGCCGAGATCTACGGCGATCACTATGGCAAGAAGAACACAGAGGAGAAGATCTATCTGCCCCCT
ATCCCTGCCGACGAGATCAGAAATCCTGTGGTGCTGAGGGCCCTGTCCCAGGCAAGAAAAGTGATCAACG
GAGTGGTGCGCCGGTACGGATCTCCAGCCCGGATCCACATCGAGACCGCCAGAGAAGTGGGCAAGAGCTT
CAAGGACCGGAAGGAGATCGAGAAGAGACAGGAGGAGAATCGCAAGGATCGGGAGAAGGCCGCCGCCAAG
TTTAGGGAGTACTTCCCTAACTTTGTGGGCGAGCCAAAGTCTAAGGACATCCTGAAGCTGCGCCTGTACG
AGCAGCAGCACGGCAAGTGTCTGTATAGCGGCAAGGAGATCAATCTGGTGCGGCTGAACGAGAAGGGCTA
TGTGGAGATCGATCACGCCCTGCCTTTCTCCAGAACCTGGGACGATTCTTTTAACAATAAGGTGCTGGTG
CTGGGCAGCGAGAACCAGAATAAGGGCAATCAGACACCATACGAGTATTTCAATGGCAAGGACAACTCCA
GGGAGTGGCAGGAGTTCAAGGCCCGCGTGGAGACCTCTAGATTTCCCAGGAGCAAGAAGCAGCGGATCCT
GCTGCAGAAGTTCGACGAGGATGGCTTTAAGGAGTGCAACCTGAATGACACCAGATACGTGAACCGGTTC
CTGTGCCAGTTTGTGGCCGATCACATCCTGCTGACCGGCAAGGGCAAGAGAAGGGTGTTCGCCTCTAATG
GCCAGATCACAAACCTGCTGAGGGGATTTTGGGGACTGAGGAAGGTGCGGGCAGAGAATGACAGACACCA
CGCACTGGATGCAGTGGTGGTGGCATGCAGCACCGTGGCAATGCAGCAGAAGATCACAAGATTCGTGAGG
TATAAGGAGATGAACGCCTTTGACGGCAAGACCATCGATAAGGAGACAGGCAAGGTGCTGCACCAGAAGA
CCCACTTCCCCCAGCCTTGGGAGTTCTTTGCCCAGGAAGTGATGATCCGGGTGTTCGGCAAGCCAGACGG
CAAGCCTGAGTTTGAGGAGGCCGATACCCCAGAGAAGCTGAGGACACTGCTGGCAGAGAAGCTGTCTAGC
AGGCCAGAGGCAGTGCACGAGTACGTGACCCCACTGTTCGTGTCCAGGGCACCCAATCGGAAGATGTCTG
GCGCCCACAAGGACACACTGAGAAGCGCCAAGAGGTTTGTGAAGCACAACGAGAAGATCTCCGTGAAGAG
AGTGTGGCTGACCGAGATCAAGCTGGCCGATCTGGAGAACATGGTGAATTACAAGAACGGCAGGGAGATC
GAGCTGTATGAGGCCCTGAAGGCAAGGCTGGAGGCCTACGGAGGAAATGCCAAGCAGGCCTTCGACCCAA
AGGATAACCCCTTTTATAAGAAGGGAGGACAGCTGGTGAAGGCCGTGCGGGTGGAGAAGACCCAGGAGAG
CGGCGTGCTGCTGAATAAGAAGAACGCCTACACAATCGCCGACAACGCCACCATGGTGCGGGTGGACGTG
TACACCAAGGCCGGCAAGAACTACCTGGTTCCTGTGTACGTGTGGCAGGTGGCCCAGGGCATCTTACCCA
ACCGCGCCGTGACCAGCGGCAAGTCCGAGGCTGACTGGGACCTGATCGATGAGAGCTTCGAGTTCAAGTT
CTCTCTGTCCCGGGGAGATCTCGTGGAAATGATCTCCAACAAGGGCAGAATCTTCGGCTACTACAACGGC
CTGGACAGAGCCAACGGCTCTATTGGAATTAGAGAGCACGACCTAGAGAAGAGCAAGGGCAAAGACGGCG
TGCATAGAGTGGGAGTGAAAACAGCTACAGCATTTAACAAGTACCACGTGGATCCCCTGGGCAAAGAGAT
CCACAGATGCAGCAGCGAACCCAGACCTACACTGAAAATCAAGTCTAAGAAGGAGGATAAAAGAACCGCC
GACGGCAGCGAATTCGAGCCCAAGAAGAAGAGGAAAGTCTAACCGGTCATCATCACCATCACCATTGAGT
TTAAACCCGCTGATCAGCCTCGACTGTGCCTTCTAGTTGCCAGCCATCTGTTGTTTGCCCCTCCCCCGTG
CCTTCCTTGACCCTGGAAGGTGCCACTCCCACTGTCCTTTCCTAATAAAATGAGGAAATTGCATCGCATT
GTCTGAGTAGGTGTCATTCTATTCTGGGGGGTGGGGTGGGGCAGGACAGCAAGGGGGAGGATTGGGAAGA
CAATAGCAGGCATGCTGGGGATGCGGTGGGCTCTATGGCTTCTGAGGCGGAAAGAACCAGCTGGGGCTCG
ATACCGTCGACCTCTAGCTAGAGCTTGGCGTAATCATGGTCATAGCTGTTTCCTGTGTGAAATTGTTATC
CGCTCACAATTCCACACAACATACGAGCCGGAAGCATAAAGTGTAAAGCCTAGGGTGCCTAATGAGTGAG
CTAACTCACATTAATTGCGTTGCGCTCACTGCCCGCTTTCCAGTCGGGAAACCTGTCGTGCCAGCTGCAT
TAATGAATCGGCCAACGCGCGGGGAGAGGCGGTTTGCGTATTGGGCGCTACAGACATGATAAGATACATT
GATGAGTTTGGACAAACCACAACTAGAATGCAGTGAAAAAAATGCTTTATTTGTGAAATTTGTGATGCTA
TTGCTTTATTTGTAACCATTATAAGCTGCAATAAACAAGTTGGGGTGGGCGAAGAACTCCAGCATGAGAT
CCCCGCGCTGGAGGATCATCCAGCCGGCGTCCCGGAAAACGATTCCGAAGCCCAACCTTTCATAGAAGGC
GGCGGTGGAATCGAAATCTCGTAGCACGTGTCAGTCCTGCTCCTCGGCCACGAAGTGCTTAGCCCTCCCA
CACATAACCAGAGGGCAGCAATTCACGAATCCCAACTGCCGTCGGCTGTCCATCACTGTCCTTCACTATG
GCTTTGATCCCAGGATGCAGATCGAGAAGCACCTGTCGGCACCGTCCGCAGGGGCTCAAGATGCCCCTGT
TCTCATTTCCGATCGCGACGATACAAGTCAGGTTGCCAGCTGCCGCAGCAGCAGCAGTGCCCAGCACCAC
GAGTTCTGCACAAGGTCCCCCAGTAAAATGATATACATTGACACCAGTGAAGATGCGGCCGTCGCTAGAG
AGAGCTGCGCTGGCGACGCTGTAGTCTTCAGAGATGGGGATGCTGTTGATTGTAGCCGTTGCTCTTTCAA
TGAGGGTGGATTCTTCTTGAGACAAAGGCTTGGCCATGGTTTAGTTCCTCACCTTGTCGTATTATACTAT
GCCGATATACTATGCCGATGATTAATTGTCAACACGTGCTGATCAGATCCGAAAATGGATATACAAGCTC
CCGGGAGCTTTTTGCAAAAGCCTAGGCCTCCAAAAAAGCCTCCTCACTACTTCTGGAATAGCTCAGAGGC
AGAGGCGGCCTCGGCCTCTGCATAAATAAAAAAAATTAGTCAGCCATGGGGCGGAGAATGGGCGGAACTG
GGCGGAGTTAGGGGCGGGATGGGCGGAGTTAGGGGCGGGACTATGGTTGCTGACTAATTGAGATGCATGC
TTTGCATACTTCTGCCTGCTGGGGAGCCTGGGGACTTTCCACACCTGGTTGCTGACTAATTGAGATGCAT
GCTTTGCATACTTCTGCCTGCTGGGGAGCCTGGGGACTTTCCACACCCTAACTGACACACATTCCACAGA
ATTCACTGACTCGCTGCGCTCGGTCGTTCGGCTGCGGCGAGCGGTATCAGCTCACTCAAAGGCGGTAATA
CGGTTATCCACAGAATCAGGGGATAACGCAGGAAAGAACATGTAAGTGATCTCCAAAAAATAAGTACTTT
TTGACTGTAAATAAAATTGTAAGGAGTAAAAAGTACTTTTTTTTCTAAAAAAATGTAATTAAGTAAAAGT
AAAAGTATTGATTTTTAATTGTACTCAAGTAAAGTAAAAATCCCCAAAAATAATACTTAAGTACAGTAAT
CAAGTAAAATTACTCAAGTACTTTACACCTCTGCATGTGAGCAAAAGGCCAGCAAAAGGCCAGGAACCGT
AAAAAGGCCGCGTTGCTGGCGTTTTTCCATAGGCTCCGCCCCCCTGACGAGCATCACAAAAATCGACGCT
CAAGTCAGAGGTGGCGAAACCCGACAGGACTATAAAGATACCAGGCGTTTCCCCCTGGAAGCTCCCTCGT
GCGCTCTCCTGTTCCGACCCTGCCGCTTACCGGATACCTGTCCGCCTTTCTCCCTTCGGGAAGCGTGGCG
CTTTCTCATAGCTCACGCTGTAGGTATCTCAGTTCGGTGTAGGTCGTTCGCTCCAAGCTGGGCTGTGTGC
ACGAACCCCCCGTTCAGCCCGACCGCTGCGCCTTATCCGGTAACTATCGTCTTGAGTCCAACCCGGTAAG
ACACGACTTATCGCCACTGGCAGCAGCCACTGGTAACAGGATTAGCAGAGCGAGGTATGTAGGCGGTGCT
ACAGAGTTCTTGAAGTGGTGGCCTAACTACGGCTACACTAGAAGAACAGTATTTGGTATCTGCGCTCTGC
TGAAGCCAGTTACCTTCGGAAAAAGAGTTGGTAGCTCTTGATCCGGCAAACAAACCACCGCTGGTAGCGG
TGGTTTTTTTGTTTGCAAGCAGCAGATTACGCGCAGAAAAAAAGGATCTCAAGAAGATCCTTTGATCTTT
TCTACGGGGTCTGACACTCAGTGGAACGAAAACTCACGTTAAGGGATTTTGGTCATGAGATTATCAAAAA
GGATCTTCACCTAGATCCTTTTAAATTAAAAATGAAGTTTTAAATCAATCTAAAGTATATATGAGTAAAC
TTGGTCTGACAGTTACCAATGCTTAATCAGTGAGGCACCTATCTCAGCGATCTGTCTATTTCGTTCATCC
ATAGTTGCCTGACTCCCCGTCGTGTAGATAACTACGATACGGGAGGGCTTACCATCTGGCCCCAGTGCTG
CAATGATACCGCGGGACCCACGCTCACCGGCTCCAGATTTATCAGCAATAAACCAGCCAGCCGGAAGGGC
CGAGCGCAGAAGTGGTCCTGCAACTTTATCCGCCTCCATCCAGTCTATTAATTGTTGCCGGGAAGCTAGA
GTAAGTAGTTCGCCAGTTAATAGTTTGCGCAACGTTGTTGCCATTGCTACAGGCATCGTGGTGTCACGCT
CGTCGTTTGGTATGGCTTCATTCAGCTCCGGTTCCCAACGATCAAGGCGAGTTACATGATCCCCCATGTT
GTGCAAAAAAGCGGTTAGCTCCTTCGGTCCTCCGATCGTTGTCAGAAGTAAGTTGGCCGCAGTGTTATCA
CTCATGGTTATGGCAGCACTGCATAATTCTCTTACTGTCATGCCATCCGTAAGATGCTTTTCTGTGACTG
GTGAGTACTCAACCAAGTCATTCTGAGAATAGTGTATGCGGCGACCGAGTTGCTCTTGCCCGGCGTCAAT
ACGGGATAATACCGCGCCACATAGCAGAACTTTAAAAGTGCTCATCATTGGAAAACGTTCTTCGGGGCGA
AAACTCTCAAGGATCTTACCGCTGTTGAGATCCAGTTCGATGTAACCCACTCGTGCACCCAACTGATCTT
CAGCATCTTTTACTTTCACCAGCGTTTCTGGGTGAGCAAAAACAGGAAGGCAAAATGCCGCAAAAAAGGG
AATAAGGGCGACACGGAAATGTTGAATACTCATACTCTTCCTTTTTCAATATTATTGAAGCATTTATCAG
GGTTATTGTCTCATGAGCGGATACATATTTGAATGTATTTAGAAAAATAAACAAATAGGGGTTCCGCGCA
CATTTCCCCGAAAAGTGCCACCTGACGTCGACGGATCGGGAGATCGATCTCCCGATCCCCTAGGGTCGAC
TCTCAGTACAATCTGCTCTGATGCCGCATAGTTAAGCCAGTATCTGCTCCCTGCTTGTGTGTTGGAGGTC
GCTGAGTAGTGCGCGAGCAAAATTTAAGCTACAACAAGGCAAGGCTTGACCGACAATTGCATGAAGAATC
TGCTTAGGGTTAGGCGTTTTGCGCTGCTTCGCGATGTACGGGCCAGATATACGCGGGTACCGGCATATGG
TTCTTGACAGAGGTGTAAAAAGTACTCAAAAATTTTACTCAAGTGAAAGTACAAGTACTTAGGGAAAATT
TTACTCAATTAAAAGTAAAAGTATCTGGCTAGAATCTTACTTGAGTAAAAGTAAAAAAGTACTCCATTAA
AATTGTACTTGAGTATTAACGCGTTGACATTGATTATTGACTAGTTATTAATAGTAATCAATTACGGGGT
CATTAGTTCATAGCCCATATATGGAGTTCCGCGTTACATAACTTACGGTAAATGGCCCGCCTGGCTGACC
GCCCAACGACCCCCGCCCATTGACGTCAATAATGACGTATGTTCCCATAGTAACGCCAATAGGGACTTTC
CATTGACGTCAATGGGTGGAGTATTTACGGTAAACTGCCCACTTGGCAGTACATCAAGTGTATCATATGC
CAAGTACGCCCCCTATTGACGTCAATGACGGTAAATGGCCCGCCTGGCATTATGCCCAGTACATGACCTT
ATGGGACTTTCCTACTTGGCAGTACATCTACGTATTAGTCATCGCTATTACCATGGTGATGCGGTTTTGG
CAGTACATCAATGGGCGTGGATAGCGGTTTGACTCACGGGGATTTCCAAGTCTCCACCCCATTGACGTCA
ATGGGAGTTTGTTTTGGCACCAAAATCAACGGGACTTTCCAAAATGTCGTAACAACTCCGCCCCATTGAC
GCAAATGGGCGGTAGGCGTGTACGGTGGGAGGTCTATATAAGC
Features (pLannotate 1.2.2; 21 found; start..end, strand, type, name):
     48..66      +  promoter       T7 promoter: promoter for bacteriophage T7 RNA polymerase
    143..3388    +  CDS            cas9: CAS9_NEIMA - Experimental evidence at protein level: Swiss-Prot protein existence level 1. CRISPR (clustered regularly interspaced short palindromic repeat) is an adaptive immune system that provides protection against mobile genetic elements (viruses, transposable elements and conjugative plasmids). CRISPR clusters contain spacers, sequences complementary to antecedent mobile elements, and target invading nucleic acids. CRISPR clusters are transcribed and processed into CRISPR RNA (crRNA). In type II CRISPR systems correct processing of pre-crRNA requires a trans- encoded small RNA (tracrRNA)
   3524..3748    +  polyA_signal   bGH poly(A) signal: bovine growth hormone polyadenylation signal
   3752..3773    +  promoter       SV40 promoter (fragment): SV40 enhancer and early promoter
   3778..3794    +  misc_feature   MCS (fragment): pBluescript multiple cloning site
   3843..3859    -  protein_bind   lac operator: The lac repressor binds to the lac operator to inhibit transcription in E. coli. This inhibition can be relieved by adding lactose or isopropyl-β-D-thiogalactopyranoside (IPTG). lac repressor encoded by lacI
   3867..3897    -  promoter       lac promoter: promoter for the E. coli lac operon
   3912..3933    -  protein_bind   CAP binding site: CAP binding activates transcription in the presence of cAMP. E. coli catabolite activator protein
   3946..4038    -  CDS            lacI (fragment): lac repressor; lacI; The lac repressor binds to the lac operator to inhibit transcription in E. coli. This inhibition can be relieved by adding lactose or isopropyl-β-D-thiogalactopyranoside (IPTG).
   4050..4171    -  polyA_signal   SV40 poly(A) signal: SV40 polyadenylation signal
   4166..4291    -  CDS            ble (fragment): BLE_KLEPN - Experimental evidence at protein level: Swiss-Prot protein existence level 1. Binding protein with a strong affinity to the bleomycin family of antibiotics. Binds to CL990; an antimitotic-antibiotic compound. From Klebsiella pneumoniae.
   4301..4328    -  CDS            BleoR (fragment): antibiotic-binding protein; Sh ble from Streptoalloteichus hindustanus; confers resistance to bleomycin, phleomycin, and Zeocin™
   4329..4727    -  CDS            BSD: blasticidin S deaminase; Aspergillus terreus BSD; confers resistance to blasticidin
   4746..4793    -  promoter       EM7 promoter: synthetic bacterial promoter&nbsp
   4841..5170    -  promoter       SV40 promoter: SV40 enhancer and early promoter
   5554..6142    -  rep_origin     ori: high-copy-number ColE1/pMB1/pBR322/pUC origin of replication
   6313..7173    -  CDS            AmpR: β-lactamase; bla; confers resistance to ampicillin, carbenicillin, and related antibiotics
   7174..7278    -  promoter       AmpR promoter: bla
   7349..7393    -  misc_feature   bom (fragment): basis of mobility region from pBR322
   7726..8105    +  enhancer       CMV enhancer: human cytomegalovirus immediate early enhancer
   8106..6       +  promoter       CMV promoter (across the origin): human cytomegalovirus (CMV) immediate early promoter
