[The description below was written by a language model from this plasmid's Addgene catalogue record and pLannotate feature annotations shown in this document.]
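Description:
pEJS2696-CMV-Nme2SmuCas9-D56R is a mammalian expression plasmid of about 8.3 kb for producing an engineered compact type II-C Cas9 nuclease. The backbone is recorded as pCMV with Tol2. It is propagated in E. coli through a high-copy ColE1/pUC-type origin with ampicillin selection (AmpR under its own bla promoter). For selection in mammalian cells it carries a blasticidin S deaminase (BSD) cassette on the opposite strand to the Cas9 gene, driven by the SV40 enhancer/early promoter, with an EM7 bacterial promoter immediately upstream of the coding sequence and an SV40 polyadenylation signal downstream. Short bleomycin-resistance, lacI, lac promoter/operator and MCS fragments are also detected and look like backbone remnants rather than functional parts. Although the backbone name mentions Tol2, the automated annotation does not call any Tol2 transposon arms, so the feature table neither confirms nor locates them.

The payload is a single open reading frame of roughly 3.2 kb, matched to Neisseria meningitidis Cas9. It is transcribed from the human CMV immediate-early enhancer and promoter, which span the sequence origin, and terminated by the bovine growth hormone polyadenylation signal. A T7 promoter lies between the CMV promoter and the coding sequence. According to the record, the protein is Nme2Cas9 carrying the Smu PAM-interacting domain (PID) together with a D56R substitution. Nuclear localisation signals or epitope tags may flank the ORF, but none are annotated. No guide RNA cassette is annotated, so the guide would presumably be supplied separately. The stated purpose is expression of this D56R nuclease variant in mammalian cells, in the context of work on the rational design of enhanced Nme2Cas9 and Nme2SmuCas9 nucleases and base editors.
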