Addgene plasmid #228717: pEJS2696-CMV-Nme2SmuCas9-D56R
Purpose: Expresses Nme2Smu Cas9 nuclease with D56R mutation in mammalian cells
Depositing lab: Erik Sontheimer. Depositing organization: University of Massachusetts, Worcester. Publication: Rational Design of Enhanced Nme2Cas9 and Nme2(Smu)Cas9 Nucleases and Base Editors. Bamidele N, Ansodaria A, Chen Z, Cheng H, Panwala R, Jazbec E, Sontheimer EJ. bioRxiv [Preprint]. 2024 Nov 7:2024.10.30.620986. doi: 10.1101/2024.10.30.620986. PubMed 39554198.
Backbone
  Vector backbone: pCMV with Tol2
  Vector type: Mammalian Expression, CRISPR
  Selectable markers: Blasticidin
Growth in bacteria
  Bacterial resistance: Ampicillin, 100 μg/mL
  Growth temperature: 37°C
  Growth strain: DH5alpha
  Copy number: High Copy
Gene/Insert
  Gene/Insert name: Nme2SmuCas9-D56R nuclease
  Species: Neisseria meningitidis
  Mutation: Nme2-Cas9, Smu PID, D56R
  Promoter: CMV
  Cloning method: Gibson Cloning
Terms and licenses: Academic/Nonprofit Terms; Industry Terms: Not Available to Industry
How to cite: pEJS2696-CMV-Nme2SmuCas9-D56R was a gift from Erik Sontheimer (Addgene plasmid # 228717 ; http://n2t.net/addgene:228717 ; RRID:Addgene_228717)
